Addgene plasmid #223549: pHR TRE_IL1Ra-PGK_BFP
Purpose: Inducible IL-1Ra; constitutive BFP
Depositing lab: Jonathan Brunger. Depositing organization: Vanderbilt University. Publication: A programmable arthritis-specific receptor for guided articular cartilage regenerative medicine. Walton BL, Shattuck-Brandt R, Hamann CA, Tung VW, Colazo JM, Brand DD, Hasty KA, Duvall CL, Brunger JM. Osteoarthritis Cartilage. 2025 Feb;33(2):231-240. doi: 10.1016/j.joca.2024.12.002. Epub 2024 Dec 18. PubMed 39706287.
Backbone
  Vector backbone: pHR
  Total vector size (bp): 10620
  Vector type: Mammalian Expression, Lentiviral
Growth in bacteria
  Bacterial resistance: Ampicillin, 100 μg/mL
  Growth temperature: 37°C
  Growth strain: NEB Stable
  Copy number: Unknown
Gene/Insert 1
  Gene/Insert name: IL-1Ra (alt name: IL-1 receptor antagonist)
  Species: H. sapiens (human)
  Insert size (bp): 534
  Entrez Gene: IL1RN (a.k.a. CRMO2, DIRA, ICIL-1RA, IL-1RN, IL-1ra, IL-1ra3, IL1F3, IL1RA, IRAP, MVCD4)
Gene/Insert 2
  Gene/Insert name: TagBFP
  Insert size (bp): 700
Terms and licenses: Academic/Nonprofit Terms; Industry Terms: Not Available to Industry
Depositor comments: Please visit https://doi.org/10.1101/2024.01.31.578281 for bioRxiv preprint.
How to cite: pHR TRE_IL1Ra-PGK_BFP was a gift from Jonathan Brunger (Addgene plasmid # 223549 ; http://n2t.net/addgene:223549 ; RRID:Addgene_223549)
