[The description below was written by a language model from this plasmid's Addgene catalogue record and pLannotate feature annotations shown in this document.]
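Description:
pHR TRE_IL1Ra-PGK_BFP is a lentiviral transfer plasmid on the pHR backbone, intended for mammalian expression after viral transduction. It is maintained in E. coli through a high-copy ColE1/pUC-type origin and a β-lactamase gene conferring ampicillin resistance. The catalogue lists a size of about 10.6 kb, in line with the 10,672 nt sequenced record. The HIV-1-derived portion comprises an annotated truncated 5' LTR, the Ψ packaging signal with an adjoining gag fragment, the Rev response element, the cPPT/CTS, and a ΔU3 self-inactivating 3' LTR. Together these allow the genomic RNA to be exported, packaged and integrated when packaging functions are supplied in trans, while the integrated provirus lacks LTR promoter activity. The backbone outside the LTRs also carries legacy remnants, including an SV40 promoter followed by gpt fragments, SV40 small t intron and poly(A) sequences, and short pieces of TcR, rop and lacI. These are not part of the payload.

Between the cPPT and the 3' LTR sit two tandem, same-orientation expression units. A TRE3GS Tet-responsive promoter drives the human IL1RN coding sequence, which encodes IL-1 receptor antagonist, a protein that blocks IL-1 signalling by occupying IL1R1. This promoter needs a tetracycline-family transactivator to fire, and none is annotated on this plasmid, so it must come from another construct. Downstream, the mouse PGK promoter constitutively expresses TagBFP, giving a blue fluorescent marker for identifying or sorting transduced cells regardless of induction state. A WPRE follows to enhance transcript expression. The stated purpose is inducible IL-1Ra with constitutive BFP. The associated publication concerns a programmable arthritis-specific receptor for cartilage regenerative medicine, which suggests use as a receptor-controlled anti-inflammatory payload, though the record does not describe that coupling.
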