Features (pLannotate 1.2.2; 35 found; start..end, strand, type, name):
     28..145     +  misc_feature   cPPT/CTS: central polypurine tract and central termination sequence of HIV-1
    182..206     -  misc_feature   MCS (fragment): pBluescript multiple cloning site
    224..591     +  promoter       TRE3GS promoter: 3rd-generation Tet-responsive promoter that can be activated by binding of Tet-On® 3G, modified to eliminate binding sites for endogenous mammalian transcription factors
    633..1163    +  CDS            IL1RN: IL1RA_HUMAN - Also known as IL1F3, IL1RA. Experimental evidence at protein level: Swiss-Prot protein existence level 1. Inhibits the activity of interleukin-1 by binding to receptor IL1R1 and preventing its association with the coreceptor IL1RAP for signaling. Has no interleukin-1 like activity. Binds functional interleukin-1 receptor IL1R1 with greater affinity than decoy receptor IL1R2; however, the physiological relevance of the latter association is unsure. From Homo sapiens (Human).
   1197..1696    +  promoter       PGK promoter: mouse phosphoglycerate kinase 1 promoter
   1717..2418    +  CDS            TagBFP: monomeric blue fluorescent protein mammalian codon-optimized
   2465..2495    +  misc_feature   MCS (fragment): pUC18/19 multiple cloning site
   2496..2514    +  misc_feature   MCS (fragment): pBluescript multiple cloning site
   2514..3102    +  misc_feature   WPRE: woodchuck hepatitis virus posttranscriptional regulatory element
   3103..3125    +  misc_feature   MCS (fragment): pBluescript multiple cloning site
   3142..3210    +  CDS            nef (fragment): NEF_HV1Z2 - Experimental evidence at protein level: Swiss-Prot protein existence level 1. Extracellular Nef protein targets CD4(+) T-lymphocytes for apoptosis by interacting with CXCR4 surface receptors. From Human immunodeficiency virus type 1 group M subtype D (isolate Z2/CDC-Z34) (HIV-1).
   3212..3445    +  LTR            3' LTR (ΔU3): self-inactivating 3' long terminal repeat (LTR) from HIV-1
   3470..3488    -  promoter       SP6 promoter: promoter for bacteriophage SP6 RNA polymerase
   3716..3995    +  CDS            TcR (fragment): tetracycline efflux protein; tet; confers resistance to tetracycline
   3996..4044    -  misc_feature   bom (fragment): basis of mobility region from pBR322
   4146..4181    -  CDS            rop (fragment): Rop protein, which maintains plasmids at low copy number; rop
   4276..4380    +  promoter       AmpR promoter: bla
   4381..5241    +  CDS            AmpR: β-lactamase; bla; confers resistance to ampicillin, carbenicillin, and related antibiotics
   5412..6000    +  rep_origin     ori: high-copy-number ColE1/pMB1/pBR322/pUC origin of replication
   6183..6239    +  CDS            lacI (fragment): lac repressor; lacI; The lac repressor binds to the lac operator to inhibit transcription in E. coli. This inhibition can be relieved by adding lactose or isopropyl-β-D-thiogalactopyranoside (IPTG).
   6246..6575    +  promoter       SV40 promoter: SV40 enhancer and early promoter
   6775..6894    +  CDS            gpt (fragment): XGPT_ECOLI - Also known as gpp, gxu. Experimental evidence at protein level: Swiss-Prot protein existence level 1. Purine salvage pathway enzyme that catalyzes the transfer of the ribosyl-5-phosphate group from 5-phospho-alpha-D-ribose 1- diphosphate (PRPP) to the N9 position of the 6-oxopurines guanine and xanthine to form the corresponding ribonucleotides GMP (guanosine 5'- monophosphate) and XMP (xanthosine 5'-monophosphate), with the release of PPi. To a lesser extent, also acts on hypoxanthine (PubMed:9100006, PubMed:3886014). Does not ribophosphorylate adenine (PubMed:3886014). From Esch
   6894..7229    +  CDS            gpt (fragment): XGPT_ECOLI - Also known as gpp, gxu. Experimental evidence at protein level: Swiss-Prot protein existence level 1. Purine salvage pathway enzyme that catalyzes the transfer of the ribosyl-5-phosphate group from 5-phospho-alpha-D-ribose 1- diphosphate (PRPP) to the N9 position of the 6-oxopurines guanine and xanthine to form the corresponding ribonucleotides GMP (guanosine 5'- monophosphate) and XMP (xanthosine 5'-monophosphate), with the release of PPi. To a lesser extent, also acts on hypoxanthine (PubMed:9100006, PubMed:3886014). Does not ribophosphorylate adenine (PubMed:3886014). From Esch
   7324..7629    +  CDS            frsA (fragment): FRSA_ECOLI - Also known as yafA. Experimental evidence at protein level: Swiss-Prot protein existence level 1. Catalyzes the hydrolysis of esters (PubMed:15808744). Displays esterase activity toward pNP-butyrate (PubMed:15808744). May stimulate mixed-acid fermentation by acting as a fermentation/respiration switch that down-regulates respiration and up- regulates fermentation rates (PubMed:15169777). From Escherichia coli (strain K12).
   7633..7707    +  CDS            small t antigen (fragment): SV40 (simian virus 40) small t antigen
   7709..7774    +  intron         small t intron: SV40 (simian virus 40) small t antigen intron
   7904..7924    +  CDS            SV40 NLS: nuclear localization signal of SV40 (simian virus 40) large T antigen
   8243..8326    +  CDS            large T antigen (fragment): large T antigen from SV40 (simian virus 40)
   8349..8483    +  polyA_signal   SV40 poly(A) signal: SV40 polyadenylation signal
   8650..8979    +  CDS            nef (fragment): NEF_HV1BR - Experimental evidence at protein level: Swiss-Prot protein existence level 1. Extracellular Nef protein targets CD4(+) T-lymphocytes for apoptosis by interacting with CXCR4 surface receptors (PubMed:14990729). From Human immunodeficiency virus type 1 group M subtype B (isolate BRU/LAI) (HIV-1).
   9027..9284    +  LTR            5' LTR (truncated): truncated 5' long terminal repeat (LTR) from HIV-1
   9331..9456    +  misc_feature   HIV-1 Ψ: packaging signal of human immunodeficiency virus type 1
   9440..9778    +  CDS            HIV-1 gag (fragment): gag protein from human immunodeficiency virus 1; gag
   9953..10186   +  misc_feature   RRE: The Rev response element (RRE) of HIV-1 allows for Rev-dependent mRNA export from the nucleus to the cytoplasm.
  10563..10663   +  CDS            Rev (fragment): human immunodeficiency virus 1 (HIV-1) Rev protein; rev; enhances nuclear export of unspliced and incompletely spliced viral mRNAs
>Addgene plasmid #223549 | pHR TRE_IL1Ra-PGK_BFP | addgene full sequence | sequence record 476239 | Addgene NGS Result
TCGCCAAATGGCAGTATTCATCCACAATTTTAAAAGAAAAGGGGGGATTGGGGGGTACAGTGCAGGGGAA
AGAATAGTAGACATAATAGCAACAGACATACAAACTAAAGAATTACAAAAACAAATTACAAAAATTCAAA
ATTTTCGGGTTTATTACAGGGACAGCAGAGATCCAGTTTGGATCGATAAGCTTGATATCGAATTCCCGTG
GAATTATCACCTCGAGTTTACTCCCTATCAGTGATAGAGAACGTATGAAGAGTTTACTCCCTATCAGTGA
TAGAGAACGTATGCAGACTTTACTCCCTATCAGTGATAGAGAACGTATAAGGAGTTTACTCCCTATCAGT
GATAGAGAACGTATGACCAGTTTACTCCCTATCAGTGATAGAGAACGTATCTACAGTTTACTCCCTATCA
GTGATAGAGAACGTATATCCAGTTTACTCCCTATCAGTGATAGAGAACGTATAAGCTTTGCTTATGTAAA
CCAGGGCGCCTATAAAAGAGTGCTGATTTTTTGAGTAAACTTCAATTCCACAACACTTTTGTCTTATACC
AACTTTCCGTACCACTTCCTACCCTCGTAAAGAATTCCCGTATACACCGGTGCAATTCTCACGCGTGCCA
CCATGGAAATCTGCAGAGGCCTCCGCAGTCACCTAATCACTCTCCTCCTCTTCCTGTTCCATTCAGAGAC
GATCTGCCGACCCTCTGGGAGAAAATCCAGCAAGATGCAAGCCTTCAGAATCTGGGATGTTAACCAGAAG
ACCTTCTATCTGAGGAACAACCAACTAGTTGCTGGATACTTGCAAGGACCAAATGTCAATTTAGAAGAAA
AGATAGATGTGGTACCCATTGAGCCTCATGCTCTGTTCTTGGGAATCCATGGAGGGAAGATGTGCCTGTC
CTGTGTCAAGTCTGGTGATGAGACCAGACTCCAGCTGGAGGCAGTTAACATCACTGACCTGAGCGAGAAC
AGAAAGCAGGACAAGCGCTTCGCCTTCATCCGCTCAGACAGTGGCCCCACCACCAGTTTTGAGTCTGCCG
CCTGCCCCGGTTGGTTCCTCTGCACAGCGATGGAAGCTGACCAGCCCGTCAGCCTCACCAATATGCCTGA
CGAAGGCGTCATGGTCACCAAATTCTACTTCCAGGAGGACGAGTAAGCGGCCGCCTCGAGGTTAACGAAT
TCTACCGGGTAGGGGAGGCGCTTTTCCCAAGGCAGTCTGGAGCATGCGCTTTAGCAGCCCCGCTGGGCAC
TTGGCGCTACACAAGTGGCCTCTGGCCTCGCACACATTCCACATCCACCGGTAGGCGCCAACCGGCTCCG
TTCTTTGGTGGCCCCTTCGCGCCACCTTCTACTCCTCCCCTAGTCAGGAAGTTCCCCCCCGCCCCGCAGC
TCGCGTCGTGCAGGACGTGACAAATGGAAGTAGCACGTCTCACTAGTCTCGTGCAGATGGACAGCACCGC
TGAGCAATGGAAGCGGGTAGGCCTTTGGGGCAGCGGCCAATAGCAGCTTTGCTCCTTCGCTTTCTGGGCT
CAGAGGCTGGGAAGGGGTGGGTCCGGGGGCGGGCTCAGGGGCGGGCTCAGGGGCGGGGCGGGCGCCCGAA
GGTCCTCCGGAGGCCCGGCATTCTGCACGCTTCAAAAGCGCACGTCTGCCGCGCTGTTCTCCTCTTCCTC
ATCTCCGGGCCTTTCGACCTGCAGCCCAAGCTTACCATGAGCGAGCTGATTAAGGAGAACATGCACATGA
AGCTGTACATGGAGGGCACCGTGGACAACCATCACTTCAAGTGCACATCCGAGGGCGAAGGCAAGCCCTA
CGAGGGCACCCAGACCATGAGAATCAAGGTGGTCGAGGGCGGCCCTCTCCCCTTCGCCTTCGACATCCTG
GCTACTAGCTTCCTCTACGGCAGCAAGACCTTCATCAACCACACCCAGGGCATCCCCGACTTCTTCAAGC
AGTCCTTCCCTGAGGGCTTCACATGGGAGAGAGTCACCACATACGAAGACGGGGGCGTGCTGACCGCTAC
CCAGGACACCAGCCTCCAGGACGGCTGCCTCATCTACAACGTCAAGATCAGAGGGGTGAACTTCACATCC
AACGGCCCTGTGATGCAGAAGAAAACACTCGGCTGGGAGGCCTTCACCGAGACGCTGTACCCCGCTGACG
GCGGCCTGGAAGGCAGAAACGACATGGCCCTGAAGCTCGTGGGCGGGAGCCATCTGATCGCAAACATCAA
GACCACATATAGATCCAAGAAACCCGCTAAGAACCTCAAGATGCCTGGCGTCTACTATGTGGACTACAGA
CTGGAAAGAATCAAGGAGGCCAACAACGAGACCTACGTCGAGCAGCACGAGGTGGCAGTGGCCAGATACT
GCGACCTCCCTAGCAAACTGGGGCACAAGCTTAATTAAGGCCGCAACTCCCACCTGCAACATGCGTGACT
GACTGAGGCCGCGACTCTAGAGTCGACCTGCAGGCATGCAAGCTTGATATCAAGCTTATCGATAATCAAC
CTCTGGATTACAAAATTTGTGAAAGATTGACTGGTATTCTTAACTATGTTGCTCCTTTTACGCTATGTGG
ATACGCTGCTTTAATGCCTTTGTATCATGCTATTGCTTCCCGTATGGCTTTCATTTTCTCCTCCTTGTAT
AAATCCTGGTTGCTGTCTCTTTATGAGGAGTTGTGGCCCGTTGTCAGGCAACGTGGCGTGGTGTGCACTG
TGTTTGCTGACGCAACCCCCACTGGTTGGGGCATTGCCACCACCTGTCAGCTCCTTTCCGGGACTTTCGC
TTTCCCCCTCCCTATTGCCACGGCGGAACTCATCGCCGCCTGCCTTGCCCGCTGCTGGACAGGGGCTCGG
CTGTTGGGCACTGACAATTCCGTGGTGTTGTCGGGGAAATCATCGTCCTTTCCTTGGCTGCTCGCCTGTG
TTGCCACCTGGATTCTGCGCGGGACGTCCTTCTGCTACGTCCCTTCGGCCCTCAATCCAGCGGACCTTCC
TTCCCGCGGCCTGCTGCCGGCTCTGCGGCCTCTTCCGCGTCTTCGCCTTCGCCCTCAGACGAGTCGGATC
TCCCTTTGGGCCGCCTCCCCGCATCGATACCGTCGACCTCGAGGGAATTAATTCGAGCTCGGTACCTTTA
AGACCAATGACTTACAAGGCAGCTGTAGATCTTAGCCACTTTTTAAAAGAAAAGGGGGGACTGGAAGGGC
TAATTCACTCCCAACGAAGACAAGATCTGCTTTTTGCTTGTACTGGGTCTCTCTGGTTAGACCAGATCTG
AGCCTGGGAGCTCTCTGGCTAACTAGGGAACCCACTGCTTAAGCCTCAATAAAGCTTGCCTTGAGTGCTT
CAAGTAGTGTGTGCCCGTCTGTTGTGTGACTCTGGTAACTAGAGATCCCTCAGACCCTTTTAGTCAGTGT
GGAAAATCTCTAGCAGCATCTAGAATTAATTCCGTGTATTCTATAGTGTCACCTAAATCGTATGTGTATG
ATACATAAGGTTATGTATTAATTGTAGCCGCGTTCTAACGACAATATGTACAAGCCTAATTGTGTAGCAT
CTGGCTTACTGAAGCAGACCCTATCATCTCTCTCGTAAACTGCCGTCAGAGTCGGTTTGGTTGGACGAAC
CTTCTGAGTTTCTGGTAACGCCGTCCCGCACCCGGAAATGGTCAGCGAACCAATCAGCAGGGTCATCGCT
AGCCAGATCCTCTACGCCGGACGCATCGTGGCCGGCATCACCGGCGCCACAGGTGCGGTTGCTGGCGCCT
ATATCGCCGACATCACCGATGGGGAAGATCGGGCTCGCCACTTCGGGCTCATGAGCGCTTGTTTCGGCGT
GGGTATGGTGGCAGGCCCCGTGGCCGGGGGACTGTTGGGCGCCATCTCCTTGCATGCACCATTCCTTGCG
GCGGCGGTGCTCAACGGCCTCAACCTACTACTGGGCTGCTTCCTAATGCAGGAGTCGCATAAGGGAGAGC
GTCGAATGGTGCACTCTCAGTACAATCTGCTCTGATGCCGCATAGTTAAGCCAGCCCCGACACCCGCCAA
CACCCGCTGACGCGCCCTGACGGGCTTGTCTGCTCCCGGCATCCGCTTACAGACAAGCTGTGACCGTCTC
CGGGAGCTGCATGTGTCAGAGGTTTTCACCGTCATCACCGAAACGCGCGAGACGAAAGGGCCTCGTGATA
CGCCTATTTTTATAGGTTAATGTCATGATAATAATGGTTTCTTAGACGTCAGGTGGCACTTTTCGGGGAA
ATGTGCGCGGAACCCCTATTTGTTTATTTTTCTAAATACATTCAAATATGTATCCGCTCATGAGACAATA
ACCCTGATAAATGCTTCAATAATATTGAAAAAGGAAGAGTATGAGTATTCAACATTTCCGTGTCGCCCTT
ATTCCCTTTTTTGCGGCATTTTGCCTTCCTGTTTTTGCTCACCCAGAAACGCTGGTGAAAGTAAAAGATG
CTGAAGATCAGTTGGGTGCACGAGTGGGTTACATCGAACTGGATCTCAACAGCGGTAAGATCCTTGAGAG
TTTTCGCCCCGAAGAACGTTTTCCAATGATGAGCACTTTTAAAGTTCTGCTATGTGGCGCGGTATTATCC
CGTATTGACGCCGGGCAAGAGCAACTCGGTCGCCGCATACACTATTCTCAGAATGACTTGGTTGAGTACT
CACCAGTCACAGAAAAGCATCTTACGGATGGCATGACAGTAAGAGAATTATGCAGTGCTGCCATAACCAT
GAGTGATAACACTGCGGCCAACTTACTTCTGACAACGATCGGAGGACCGAAGGAGCTAACCGCTTTTTTG
CACAACATGGGGGATCATGTAACTCGCCTTGATCGTTGGGAACCGGAGCTGAATGAAGCCATACCAAACG
ACGAGCGTGACACCACGATGCCTGTAGCAATGGCAACAACGTTGCGCAAACTATTAACTGGCGAACTACT
TACTCTAGCTTCCCGGCAACAATTAATAGACTGGATGGAGGCGGATAAAGTTGCAGGACCACTTCTGCGC
TCGGCCCTTCCGGCTGGCTGGTTTATTGCTGATAAATCTGGAGCCGGTGAGCGTGGGTCTCGCGGTATCA
TTGCAGCACTGGGGCCAGATGGTAAGCCCTCCCGTATCGTAGTTATCTACACGACGGGGAGTCAGGCAAC
TATGGATGAACGAAATAGACAGATCGCTGAGATAGGTGCCTCACTGATTAAGCATTGGTAACTGTCAGAC
CAAGTTTACTCATATATACTTTAGATTGATTTAAAACTTCATTTTTAATTTAAAAGGATCTAGGTGAAGA
TCCTTTTTGATAATCTCATGACCAAAATCCCTTAACGTGAGTTTTCGTTCCACTGAGCGTCAGACCCCGT
AGAAAAGATCAAAGGATCTTCTTGAGATCCTTTTTTTCTGCGCGTAATCTGCTGCTTGCAAACAAAAAAA
CCACCGCTACCAGCGGTGGTTTGTTTGCCGGATCAAGAGCTACCAACTCTTTTTCCGAAGGTAACTGGCT
TCAGCAGAGCGCAGATACCAAATACTGTTCTTCTAGTGTAGCCGTAGTTAGGCCACCACTTCAAGAACTC
TGTAGCACCGCCTACATACCTCGCTCTGCTAATCCTGTTACCAGTGGCTGCTGCCAGTGGCGATAAGTCG
TGTCTTACCGGGTTGGACTCAAGACGATAGTTACCGGATAAGGCGCAGCGGTCGGGCTGAACGGGGGGTT
CGTGCACACAGCCCAGCTTGGAGCGAACGACCTACACCGAACTGAGATACCTACAGCGTGAGCTATGAGA
AAGCGCCACGCTTCCCGAAGGGAGAAAGGCGGACAGGTATCCGGTAAGCGGCAGGGTCGGAACAGGAGAG
CGCACGAGGGAGCTTCCAGGGGGAAACGCCTGGTATCTTTATAGTCCTGTCGGGTTTCGCCACCTCTGAC
TTGAGCGTCGATTTTTGTGATGCTCGTCAGGGGGGCGGAGCCTATGGAAAAACGCCAGCAACGCGGCCTT
TTTACGGTTCCTGGCCTTTTGCTGGCCTTTTGCTCACATGTTCTTTCCTGCGTTATCCCCTGATTCTGTG
GATAACCGTATTACCGCCTTTGAGTGAGCTGATACCGCTCGCCGCAGCCGAACGACCGAGCGCAGCGAGT
CAGTGAGCGAGGAAGCGGAAGAGCGCCCAATACGCAAACCGCCTCTCCCCGCGCGTTGGCCGATTCATTA
ATGCAGCTGTGGAATGTGTGTCAGTTAGGGTGTGGAAAGTCCCCAGGCTCCCCAGCAGGCAGAAGTATGC
AAAGCATGCATCTCAATTAGTCAGCAACCAGGTGTGGAAAGTCCCCAGGCTCCCCAGCAGGCAGAAGTAT
GCAAAGCATGCATCTCAATTAGTCAGCAACCATAGTCCCGCCCCTAACTCCGCCCATCCCGCCCCTAACT
CCGCCCAGTTCCGCCCATTCTCCGCCCCATGGCTGACTAATTTTTTTTATTTATGCAGAGGCCGAGGCCG
CCTCGGCCTCTGAGCTATTCCAGAAGTAGTGAGGAGGCTTTTTTGGAGGCCTAGGCTTTTGCAAAAAGCT
TGGACACAAGACAGGCTTGCGAGATATGTTTGAGAATACCACTTTATCCCGCGTCAGGGAGAGGCAGTGC
GTAAAAAGACGCGGACTCATGTGAAATACTGGTTTTTAGTGCGCCAGATCTCTATAATCTCGCGCAACCT
ATTTTCCCCTCGAACACTTTTTAAGCCGTAGATAAACAGGCTGGGACACTTCACATGAGCGAAAAATACA
TCGTCACCTGGGACATGTTGCAGATCCATGCACGTAAACTCGCAAGCCGACTGATGCCTTCTGAACAATG
GAAAGGCATTATTGCCGTAAGCCGTGGCGGTCTGTACCGGGTGCGTTACTGGCGCGTGAACTGGGTATTC
GTCATGTCGATACCGTTTGTATTTCCAGCTACGATCACGACAACCAGCGCGAGCTTAAAGTGCTGAAACG
CGCAGAAGGCGATGGCGAAGGCTTCATCGTTATTGATGACCTGGTGGATACCGGTGGTACTGCGGTTGCG
ATTCGTGAAATGTATCCAAAAGCGCACTTTGTCACCATCTTCGCAAAACCGGCTGGTCGTCCGCTGGTTG
ATGACTATGTTGTTGATATCCCGCAAGATACCTGGATTGAACAGCCGTGGGATATGGGCGTCGTATTCGT
CCCGCCAATCTCCGGTCGCTAATCTTTTCAACGCCTGGCACTGCCGGGCGTTGTTCTTTTTAACTTCAGG
CGGGTTACAATAGTTTCCAGTAAGTATTCTGGAGGCTGCATCCATGACACAGGCAAACCTGAGCGAAACC
CTGTTCAAACCCCGCTTTAAACATCCTGAAACCTCGACGCTAGTCCGCCGCTTTAATCACGGCGCACAAC
CGCCTGTGCAGTCGGCCCTTGATGGTAAAACCATCCCTCACTGGTATCGCATGATTAACCGTCTGATGTG
GATCTGGCGCGGCATTGACCCACGCGAAATCCTCGACGTCCAGGCACGTATTGTGATGAGCGATGCCGAA
CGTACCGACGATGATTTATACGATACGGTGATTGGCTACCGTGGCGGCAACTGGATTTATGAGTGGGCCC
CGGATCTTTGTGAAGGAACCTTACTTCTGTGGTGTGACATAATTGGACAAACTACCTACAGAGATTTAAA
GCTCTAAGGTAAATATAAAATTTTTAAGTGTATAATGTGTTAAACTACTGATTCTAATTGTTTGTGTATT
TTAGATTCCAACCTATGGAACTGATGAATGGGAGCAGTGGTGGAATGCCTTTAATGAGGAAAACCTGTTT
TGCTCAGAAGAAATGCCATCTAGTGATGATGAGGCTACTGCTGACTCTCAACATTCTACTCCTCCAAAAA
AGAAGAGAAAGGTAGAAGACCCCAAGGACTTTCCTTCAGAATTGCTAAGTTTTTTGAGTCATGCTGTGTT
TAGTAATAGAACTCTTGCTTGCTTTGCTATTTACACCACAAAGGAAAAAGCTGCACTGCTATACAAGAAA
ATTATGGAAAAATATTCTGTAACCTTTATAAGTAGGCATAACAGTTATAATCATAACATACTGTTTTTTC
TTACTCCACACAGGCATAGAGTGTCTGCTATTAATAACTATGCTCAAAAATTGTGTACCTTTAGCTTTTT
AATTTGTAAAGGGGTTAATAAGGAATATTTGATGTATAGTGCCTTGACTAGAGATCATAATCAGCCATAC
CACATTTGTAGAGGTTTTACTTGCTTTAAAAAACCTCCCACACCTCCCCCTGAACCTGAAACATAAAATG
AATGCAATTGTTGTTGTTAACTTGTTTATTGCAGCTTATAATGGTTACAAATAAAGCAATAGCATCACAA
ATTTCACAAATAAAGCATTTTTTTCACTGCATTCTAGTTGTGGTTTGTCCAAACTCATCAATGTATCTTA
TCATGTCTGGATCAACTGGATAACTCAAGCTAACCAAAATCATCCCAAACTTCCCACCCCATACCCTATT
ACCACTGCCAATTACCTGTGGTTTCATTTACTCTAAACCTGTGATTCCTCTGAATTATTTTCATTTTAAA
GAAATTGTATTTGTTAAATATGTACTACAAACTTAGTAGTTGGAAGGGCTAATTCACTCCCAAAGAAGAC
AAGATATCCTTGATCTGTGGATCTACCACACACAAGGCTACTTCCCTGATTAGCAGAACTACACACCAGG
GCCAGGGGTCAGATATCCACTGACCTTTGGATGGTGCTACAAGCTAGTACCAGTTGAGCCAGATAAGGTA
GAAGAGGCCAATAAAGGAGAGAACACCAGCTTGTTACACCCTGTGAGCCTGCATGGGATGGATGACCCGG
AGAGAGAAGTGTTAGAGTGGAGGTTTGACAGCCGCCTAGCATTTCATCACGTGGCCCGAGAGCTGCATCC
GGAGTACTTCAAGAACTGCTGATATCGAGCTTGCTACAAGGGACTTTCCGCTGGGGACTTTCCAGGGAGG
CGTGGCCTGGGCGGGACTGGGGAGTGGCGAGCCCTCAGATCCTGCATATAAGCAGCTGCTTTTTGCCTGT
ACTGGGTCTCTCTGGTTAGACCAGATCTGAGCCTGGGAGCTCTCTGGCTAACTAGGGAACCCACTGCTTA
AGCCTCAATAAAGCTTGCCTTGAGTGCTTCAAGTAGTGTGTGCCCGTCTGTTGTGTGACTCTGGTAACTA
GAGATCCCTCAGACCCTTTTAGTCAGTGTGGAAAATCTCTAGCAGTGGCGCCCGAACAGGGACTTGAAAG
CGAAAGGGAAACCAGAGGAGCTCTCTCGACGCAGGACTCGGCTTGCTGAAGCGCGCACGGCAAGAGGCGA
GGGGCGGCGACTGGTGAGTACGCCAAAAATTTTGACTAGCGGAGGCTAGAAGGAGAGAGATGGGTGCGAG
AGCGTCAGTATTAAGCGGGGGAGAATTAGATCGCGATGGGAAAAAATTCGGTTAAGGCCAGGGGGAAAGA
AAAAATATAAATTAAAACATATAGTATGGGCAAGCAGGGAGCTAGAACGATTCGCAGTTAATCCTGGCCT
GTTAGAAACATCAGAAGGCTGTAGACAAATACTGGGACAGCTACAACCATCCCTTCAGACAGGATCAGAA
GAACTTAGATCATTATATAATACAGTAGCAACCCTCTATTGTGTGCATCAAAGGATAGAGATAAAAGACA
CCAAGGAAGCTTTAGACAAGATAGAGGAAGAGCAAAACAAAAGTAAGACCACCGCACAGCAAGCGGCCGG
CCGCTGATCTTCAGACCTGGAGGAGGAGATATGAGGGACAATTGGAGAAGTGAATTATATAAATATAAAG
TAGTAAAAATTGAACCATTAGGAGTAGCACCCACCAAGGCAAAGAGAAGAGTGGTGCAGAGAGAAAAAAG
AGCAGTGGGAATAGGAGCTTTGTTCCTTGGGTTCTTGGGAGCAGCAGGAAGCACTATGGGCGCAGCGTCA
ATGACGCTGACGGTACAGGCCAGACAATTATTGTCTGGTATAGTGCAGCAGCAGAACAATTTGCTGAGGG
CTATTGAGGCGCAACAGCATCTGTTGCAACTCACAGTCTGGGGCATCAAGCAGCTCCAGGCAAGAATCCT
GGCTGTGGAAAGATACCTAAAGGATCAACAGCTCCTGGGGATTTGGGGTTGCTCTGGAAAACTCATTTGC
ACCACTGCTGTGCCTTGGAATGCTAGTTGGAGTAATAAATCTCTGGAACAGATTTGGAATCACACGACCT
GGATGGAGTGGGACAGAGAAATTAACAATTACACAAGCTTAATACACTCCTTAATTGAAGAATCGCAAAA
CCAGCAAGAAAAGAATGAACAAGAATTATTGGAATTAGATAAATGGGCAAGTTTGTGGAATTGGTTTAAC
ATAACAAATTGGCTGTGGTATATAAAATTATTCATAATGATAGTAGGAGGCTTGGTAGGTTTAAGAATAG
TTTTTGCTGTACTTTCTATAGTGAATAGAGTTAGGCAGGGATATTCACCATTATCGTTTCAGACCCACCT
CCCAACCCCGAGGGGACCCGACAGGCCCGAAGGAATAGAAGAAGAAGGTGGAGAGAGAGACAGAGACAGA
TCCATTCGATTAGTGAACGGATCTCGACGGTA
